Addgene plasmid #197747: pMC-6-TaGRF-GIF-9
Purpose: Phytobrick (MoClo) Level 0 Part
Depositing lab: Daniel Voytas. Depositing organization: University of Minnesota. Publication: An extensible vector toolkit and parts library for advanced engineering of plant genomes. Chamness JC, Kumar J, Cruz AJ, Rhuby E, Holum MJ, Cody JP, Tibebu R, Gamo ME, Starker CG, Zhang F, Voytas DF. Plant Genome. 2023 Mar 9:e20312. doi: 10.1002/tpg2.20312. PubMed 36896468.
Backbone
  Vector backbone: pMC-6-ccdB-9
  Backbone manufacturer: Self-made
  Vector type: Plant Expression
Growth in bacteria
  Bacterial resistance: Spectinomycin, 50 μg/mL
  Growth temperature: 37°C
  Growth strain: DH5alpha
  Copy number: High Copy
Gene/Insert
  Gene/Insert name: TaGRF-GIF chimeric protein CDS
  Species: Triticum aestivum
  Insert size (bp): 1915
  Cloning method: Restriction Enzyme; 5′ cloning site Unknown (unknown if destroyed)
Terms and licenses: Academic/Nonprofit Terms; Industry Terms: Not Available to Industry
Depositor comments: Please visit https://doi.org/10.1101/2022.10.15.511792 for bioRxiv preprint.
How to cite: pMC-6-TaGRF-GIF-9 was a gift from Daniel Voytas (Addgene plasmid # 197747 ; http://n2t.net/addgene:197747 ; RRID:Addgene_197747)
