[The description below was written by a language model from this plasmid's Addgene catalogue record and pLannotate feature annotations shown in this document.]
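Description:
pMC-6-TaGRF-GIF-9 is a Phytobrick (MoClo) Level 0 part plasmid from a plant genome engineering toolkit, built by replacing the ccdB counter-selection cassette of the self-made pMC-6-ccdB-9 acceptor backbone with a coding sequence part. The sequenced plasmid is about 4.2 kb and is maintained in E. coli at high copy through a ColE1/pUC-type origin. Selection is with spectinomycin, conferred by an aadA gene; an AmpR (bla) promoter is annotated upstream of it. The short annotated fragments of an integrase, a gentamicin acetyltransferase, lacI and an RSF origin appear to be non-functional remnants of the sequences from which the backbone and resistance cassette were derived.

The payload is a roughly 1.9 kb coding sequence for the wheat (Triticum aestivum) GRF-GIF chimeric protein. The automated annotation labels its two halves by their closest rice homologues, GRF4 followed by GIF1, consistent with a fusion of a GROWTH-REGULATING FACTOR transcription factor to its GRF-INTERACTING FACTOR cofactor; the catalogue entry gives wheat as the source species. No plant promoter or terminator is annotated, as expected for a Level 0 CDS part: although catalogued as a plant expression vector, the plasmid is a module to be combined with promoter and terminator parts into transcriptional units by Golden Gate (Type IIS) assembly. The "6" and "9" in the name presumably denote the flanking positions that set its place in the assembly, though the record does not define them or the cloning sites. GRF-GIF chimeras are generally used as developmental regulators to improve regeneration of transformed plant tissue, but the record states no specific application beyond its role as a toolkit part.
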