Features (pLannotate 1.2.2; 9 found; start..end, strand, type, name):
      1..23      +  rep_origin     RSF ori (fragment): Plasmids containing the RSF 1030 origin of replication can be propagated in E. coli cells that contain additional plasmids with compatible origins.
     25..74      +  CDS            lacI (fragment): lac repressor; lacI; The lac repressor binds to the lac operator to inhibit transcription in E. coli. This inhibition can be relieved by adding lactose or isopropyl-β-D-thiogalactopyranoside (IPTG).
     91..1287    +  CDS            GRF4: GRF4_ORYSJ - Also known as GL2 From Oryza sativa subsp. japonica (Rice).
   1354..1998    +  CDS            GIF1 (fragment): GIF1_ORYSJ - Also known as AN3 From Oryza sativa subsp. japonica (Rice).
   2126..2230    +  promoter       AmpR promoter: bla
   2221..2301    -  CDS            int (fragment): INT2_ECOLX - Protein inferred from homology: Swiss-Prot protein existence level 3. Putative integrase believed to be involved in the insertion of antibiotic resistance genes into plasmids and transposons. From Escherichia coli.
   2389..2445    +  CDS            GmR (fragment): gentamycin acetyltransferase; aacC1; confers resistance to gentamycin
   2452..3240    +  CDS            aadA: S3AD_ECOLX - Experimental evidence at protein level: Swiss-Prot protein existence level 1. Mediates bacterial resistance to the antibiotics streptomycin and spectinomycin. From Escherichia coli.
   3414..4002    +  rep_origin     ori: high-copy-number ColE1/pMB1/pBR322/pUC origin of replication
>Addgene plasmid #197747 | pMC-6-TaGRF-GIF-9 | addgene full sequence | sequence record 391243 | Addgene NGS Result
GTCAGTGAGCGAGGAAGCGGAAGAGCGCCCAATACGCAAACCGCCTCTCCCCGCGCGTTGGCCGATTCAT
TAATCACTCTGTGGTCTCAAATGGCGATGCCGTATGCCTCTCTTTCCCCGGCAGGCGACCGCCGCTCCTC
CCCGGCCGCCACCGCCACCGCCTCCCTCCTCCCATTCTGCCGCTCCTCCCCCTTCTCCGCCGGCGGCAAT
GGCGGCATGGGGGAGGAGGCGAGGATGGACGGGAGGTGGATGGCGAGGCCGGTGCCCTTCACAGCGGCGC
AGTACGAGGAGCTGGAGCACCAGGCGCTCATATACAAGTACCTGGTGGCCGGCGTGTCCGTCCCGCCGGA
TCTCGTGCTCCCAATCCGCCGCGGCATCGAGTCCCTCGCCGCCCGCTTCTACCACAACCCCCTCGCCATC
GGGTACGGATCTTACCTGGGCAAGAAGGTGGATCCGGAGCCGGGCCGGTGCAGGCGCACGGACGGCAAGA
AGTGGCGGTGCGCCAAGGAGGCCGCCTCCGACTCCAAGTATTGCGAGCGCCACATGCACCGCGGCCGCAA
CAGATCAAGAAAGCCTGTGGAAACGCAGCTCGTGTCGCACTCCCAGCCGCCGGCCGCCTCCGTCGTGCCG
CCCCTCGCCACCGGCTTCCACAACCACTCCCTCTACCCAGCCATCGGCGGCACCAACGGTGGTGGAGGCG
GGGGGAACAACGGCATGTCCATGCCCGGCACATTCTCCTCCGCGCTGGGGCCGCCTCAGCAGCACATGGG
CAACAATGCCGCCTCTCCCTACGCGGCTCTCGGCGGCGCCGGAACATGCAAAGATTTCAGGTATACCGCA
TATGGAATAAGATCTTTGGCAGACGAGCAGAGTCAGCTCATGACAGAAGCCATGAACACCTCCGTGGAGA
ACCCATGGCGCCTGCCGCCATCTTCTCAAACGACTACATTCCCGCTCTCAAGCTACTCTCCTCAGCTTGG
AGCAACGAGTGACCTGGGTCAGAACAACAGCAGCAACAACAACAGCGGCGTCAAGGCCGAGGGACAGCAG
CAGCAGCAGCCGCTCTCCTTCCCGGGGTGCGGCGACTTCGGCAGCGGCGACTCCGCGAAGCAGGAGAACC
AGACACTGAGGCCGTTCTTCGACGAGTGGCCAAAGACGAGGGACTCGTGGTCTGACCTGACCGACGACAA
CTCGAACGTCGCCTCCTTCTCGGCCACCCAGCTGTCTATCTCGATACCAATGACGTCCTCCGACTTCTCC
GCCGCCAGCTCCCAGTCGCCCAACGGCATGCTGTTCGCCGGCGAAATGTACGCGGCCGCTGCCATGCAGC
AGCAACACCTGATGCAGATGAACCAGAGCATGATGGGGGGCTACGCTTCCTCTACCACTGCCACCACTGA
TCTCATTCAGCAGTACCTGGATGAGAACAAGCAGCTGATCCTGGCCATCCTCGACAACCAGAACAACGGC
AAGGTGGAGGAGTGCGCACGGAACCAAGCTAAGCTCCAGCAGAACCTCATGTACCTCGCCGCCATCGCCG
ACAGCCAGCCTCCGCAGACAGCATCTCTGTCTCAGTACCCGTCCAACCTGATGATGCAGTCCGGGCCGCG
GTACATGCAGCAGCAGTCGGCGCAGATGATGTCGCCGCAGTCTCTGATGGCGGCGAGGTCGTCGATGATG
TACGCGCAGCAGGCCATGTCTCCGCTCCAGCAACAGCAGCAACAACAGCAGCACCAGGCGGCCGCGCACG
GCCAGCTGGGGATGTCCTCCGGCGCGACCACCGGGTTCAACCTCCTGCACGGTGAGGCCAGCATGGGCGG
CGGCGGCGGCGCCACTGGCAACAGCATGATGAACGCCAGCGTGTTCTCGGACTATGGCCGCGGCGGCAGC
GGCGCCAAGGAGGGGTCGACCTCGCTGTCGGCCGACGCTCGCGGCGCCAACTCTGGCGCGCACAGCGGCG
ACGGGGAGTACCTCAAGGGCACCGAGGAGGAAGGAAGCTAGCTTTGAGACCACGAAGTGGCTCTTCAGTG
GACGAAAGGGCCTCGTGATACGCCTATTTTTATAGGTTAATGTCATGATAATAATGGTTTCTTAGACGTC
AGGTGGCACTTTTCGGGGAAATGTGCGCGGAACCCCTATTTGTTTATTTTTCTAAATACATTCAAATATG
TATCCGCTCATGAGACAATAACCCTGATAAATGCTTCAATAATATTGAAAAAGGAAGAGTATGCGCTCAC
GCAACTGGTCCAGAACCTTGACCGAACGCAGCGGTGGTAACGGCGCAGTGGCGGTTTTCATGGCTTGTTA
TGACTGTTTTTTTTTGGGGTACAGTCTATGCCTCGGGCATCCAAGCAGCAAGCGCGTTACGCCGTGGGTC
GATGTTTGATGTTATGGAGCAGCAACGATGTTACGCAGCAGGGCAGTCGCCCTAAAACAAAGTTAAACAT
CATGAGGGAAGCGGTGATCGCCGAAGTATCGACTCAACTATCAGAGGTAGTTGGCGTCATCGAGCGCCAT
CTCGAACCGACGTTGCTGGCCGTACATTTGTACGGCTCCGCAGTGGATGGCGGCCTGAAGCCACACAGCG
ATATTGATTTGCTGGTTACGGTGACCGTAAGGCTTGATGAAACAACGCGGCGAGCTTTGATCAACGACCT
TTTGGAAACTTCGGCTTCCCCTGGAGAGAGCGAGATTCTCCGCGCTGTAGAAGTCACCATTGTTGTGCAC
GACGACATCATTCCGTGGCGTTATCCAGCTAAGCGCGAACTGCAATTTGGAGAATGGCAGCGCAATGACA
TTCTTGCAGGTATCTTCGAGCCAGCCACGATCGACATTGATCTGGCTATCTTGCTGACAAAAGCAAGAGA
ACATAGCGTTGCCTTGGTAGGTCCAGCGGCGGAGGAACTCTTTGATCCGGTTCCTGAACAGGATCTATTT
GAGGCGCTAAATGAAACCTTAACGCTATGGAACTCGCCGCCCGACTGGGCTGGCGATGAGCGAAATGTAG
TGCTTACGTTGTCCCGCATTTGGTACAGCGCAGTAACCGGCAAAATCGCGCCGAAGGATGTCGCTGCCGA
CTGGGCAATGGAGCGCCTGCCGGCCCAGTATCAGCCCGTCATACTTGAAGCTAGACAGGCTTATCTTGGA
CAAGAAGAAGATCGCTTGGCCTCGCGCGCAGATCAGTTGGAAGAATTTGTCCATTACGTAAAAGGCGAGA
TCACCAAGGTAGTCGGCAAATAACTGTCAGACCAAGTTTACTCATATATACTTTAGATTGATTTAAAACT
TCATTTTTAATTTAAAAGGATCTAGGTGAAGATCCTTTTTGATAATCTCATGACCAAAATCCCTTAACGT
GAGTTTTCGTTCCACTGAGCGTCAGACCCCGTAGAAAAGATCAAAGGATCTTCTTGAGATCCTTTTTTTC
TGCGCGTAATCTGCTGCTTGCAAACAAAAAAACCACCGCTACCAGCGGTGGTTTGTTTGCCGGATCAAGA
GCTACCAACTCTTTTTCCGAAGGTAACTGGCTTCAGCAGAGCGCAGATACCAAATACTGTTCTTCTAGTG
TAGCCGTAGTTAGGCCACCACTTCAAGAACTCTGTAGCACCGCCTACATACCTCGCTCTGCTAATCCTGT
TACCAGTGGCTGCTGCCAGTGGCGATAAGTCGTGTCTTACCGGGTTGGACTCAAGACGATAGTTACCGGA
TAAGGCGCAGCGGTCGGGCTGAACGGGGGGTTCGTGCACACAGCCCAGCTTGGAGCGAACGACCTACACC
GAACTGAGATACCTACAGCGTGAGCTATGAGAAAGCGCCACGCTTCCCGAAGGGAGAAAGGCGGACAGGT
ATCCGGTAAGCGGCAGGGTCGGAACAGGAGAGCGCACGAGGGAGCTTCCAGGGGGAAACGCCTGGTATCT
TTATAGTCCTGTCGGGTTTCGCCACCTCTGACTTGAGCGTCGATTTTTGTGATGCTCGTCAGGGGGGCGG
AGCCTATGGAAAAACGCCAGCAACGCGGCCTTTTTACGGTTCCTGGCCTTTTGCTGGCCTTTTGCTCACA
TGTTCTTTCCTGCGTTATCCCCTGATTCTGTGGATAACCGTATTACCGCCTTTGAGTGAGCTGATACCGC
TCGCCGCAGCCGAACGACCGAGCGCAGCGA
